Addgene plasmid #204749: pCPH2A.X_S139A-GS3
Purpose: Expression of Cas9 and human H2AX with the S139A mutation
Depositing lab: Yuichiro Miyaoka. Publication: Fusion of histone variants to Cas9 suppresses non-homologous end joining. Kato-Inui T, Takahashi G, Ono T, Miyaoka Y. PLoS One. 2024 May 13;19(5):e0288578. doi: 10.1371/journal.pone.0288578. eCollection 2024. PubMed 38739603.
Backbone
  Vector backbone: pSpCas9(BB)-2A-Puro(PX459)V2.0(#62988)
  Vector type: Mammalian Expression
Growth in bacteria
  Bacterial resistance: Ampicillin, 100 μg/mL
  Growth temperature: 37°C
  Growth strain: DH5alpha
  Copy number: High Copy
Gene/Insert
  Gene/Insert name: H2AX S139A (alt name: H2AFX)
  Species: H. sapiens (human)
  Mutation: H2AX with the S139A mutation
  Entrez Gene: H2AX (a.k.a. H2A.X, H2A/X, H2AFX)
  Cloning method: Restriction Enzyme; 5′ cloning site Unknown (unknown if destroyed)
Terms and licenses: Academic/Nonprofit Terms; Industry Terms: Not Available to Industry
How to cite: pCPH2A.X_S139A-GS3 was a gift from Yuichiro Miyaoka (Addgene plasmid # 204749 ; http://n2t.net/addgene:204749 ; RRID:Addgene_204749)
