[The description below was written by a language model from this plasmid's Addgene catalogue record and pLannotate feature annotations shown in this document.]
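Description:
pCPH2A.X_S139A-GS3 is a mammalian expression plasmid built on the pSpCas9(BB)-2A-Puro (PX459) V2.0 backbone. It was made to express Streptococcus pyogenes Cas9 together with human histone variant H2AX (H2AFX) carrying the S139A substitution. In bacteria it is maintained at high copy from a ColE1/pUC-type origin and selected with ampicillin through the bla gene. An f1 phage origin and a single AAV2 ITR remnant are also annotated. Both appear to be backbone elements rather than functional parts of the payload.

A single expression cassette is driven by a CMV enhancer, chicken β-actin promoter and hybrid intron. The H2AX coding sequence lies first, separated by a short gap from the full Cas9 open reading frame, which the annotation splits into N- and C-terminal portions. This layout, the "GS3" in the name and the associated publication on histone variant–Cas9 fusions all suggest an N-terminal H2AX–Cas9 fusion joined by a flexible linker, although the linker itself is not annotated. Cas9 is followed by a nucleoplasmin NLS, then a puromycin N-acetyltransferase gene for selecting transfected cells. The backbone name implies a 2A peptide links the two, but this is also not annotated. A bGH polyadenylation signal ends the cassette.

Serine 139 is the residue phosphorylated to form γH2AX during the DNA damage response, so S139A gives a non-phosphorylatable variant, plausibly a comparison for wild-type H2AX fusions when studying how histone fusion affects non-homologous end joining. The parental backbone normally carries a U6-driven guide RNA scaffold, but no such element appears in the feature table, so the record does not establish whether it is present.
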