Features (pLannotate 1.2.2; 17 found; start..end, strand, type, name):
     12..297     +  enhancer       CMV enhancer: human cytomegalovirus immediate early enhancer; contains an 18-bp deletion relative to the standard CMV enhancer
    299..575     +  promoter       chicken β-actin promoter: No description available
    576..803     +  intron         hybrid intron: hybrid between chicken β-actin (CBA) and minute virus of mice (MMV) introns (Gray et al., 2011)
    941..1366    +  CDS            H2AX: H2AX_HUMAN - Also known as H2AFX From Homo sapiens (Human).
   1412..3013    +  CDS            Cas9(N): N-terminal portion of Streptococcus pyogenes Cas9 (Zetsche et al., 2015)
   3014..5512    +  CDS            Cas9(C): C-terminal portion of Streptococcus pyogenes Cas9 (Zetsche et al., 2015)
   5513..5560    +  CDS            nucleoplasmin NLS: bipartite nuclear localization signal from nucleoplasmin
   5630..6229    +  CDS            PuroR (fragment): puromycin N-acetyltransferase; pac from Streptomyces; confers resistance to puromycin
   6263..6374    +  polyA_signal   bGH poly(A) signal: bovine growth hormone polyadenylation signal
   6479..6619    +  repeat_region  AAV2 ITR: inverted terminal repeat of adeno-associated virus serotype 2 inverted
   6624..6675    -  misc_feature   bom (fragment): basis of mobility region from pBR322
   6694..7149    +  rep_origin     f1 ori (sequence partly withheld): f1 bacteriophage origin of replication; arrow indicates direction of (+) strand synthesis
   7150..7199    -  misc_feature   bom (fragment): basis of mobility region from pBR322
   7301..7336    -  CDS            rop (fragment): Rop protein, which maintains plasmids at low copy number; rop
   7431..7535    +  promoter       AmpR promoter: bla
   7536..8396    +  CDS            AmpR: β-lactamase; bla; confers resistance to ampicillin, carbenicillin, and related antibiotics
   8567..9155    +  rep_origin     ori: high-copy-number ColE1/pMB1/pBR322/pUC origin of replication
>Addgene plasmid #204749 | pCPH2A.X_S139A-GS3 | addgene full sequence | sequence record 407546 | Addgene NGS Result
CTAGAGGTACCCGTTACATAACTTACGGTAAATGGCCCGCCTGGCTGACCGCCCAACGACCCCCGCCCAT
TGACGTCAATAGTAACGCCAATAGGGACTTTCCATTGACGTCAATGGGTGGAGTATTTACGGTAAACTGC
CCACTTGGCAGTACATCAAGTGTATCATATGCCAAGTACGCCCCCTATTGACGTCAATGACGGTAAATGG
CCCGCCTGGCATTGTGCCCAGTACATGACCTTATGGGACTTTCCTACTTGGCAGTACATCTACGTATTAG
TCATCGCTATTACCATGGTCGAGGTGAGCCCCACGTTCTGCTTCACTCTCCCCATCTCCCCCCCCTCCCC
ACCCCCAATTTTGTATTTATTTATTTTTTAATTATTTTGTGCAGCGATGGGGGCGGGGGGGGGGGGGGGC
GCGCGCCAGGCGGGGCGGGGCGGGGCGAGGGGCGGGGCGGGGCGAGGCGGAGAGGTGCGGCGGCAGCCAA
TCAGAGCGGCGCGCTCCGAAAGTTTCCTTTTATGGCGAGGCGGCGGCGGCGGCGGCCCTATAAAAAGCGA
AGCGCGCGGCGGGCGGGAGTCGCTGCGCGCTGCCTTCGCCCCGTGCCCCGCTCCGCCGCCGCCTCGCGCC
GCCCGCCCCGGCTCTGACTGACCGCGTTACTCCCACAGGTGAGCGGGCGGGACGGCCCTTCTCCTCCGGG
CTGTAATTAGCTGAGCAAGAGGTAAGGGTTTAAGGGATGGTTGGTTGGTGGGGTATTAATGTTTAATTAC
CTGGAGCACCTGCCTGAAATCACTTTTTTTCAGGTTGGACCGGTGCCACCATGGACTATAAGGACCACGA
CGGAGACTACAAGGATCATGATATTGATTACAAAGACGATGACGATAAGATGGCCCCAAAGAAGAAGCGG
AAGGTCGGGATCCACGGAGTCCCTGCAGCCTCGGGCCGCGGCAAGACTGGCGGCAAGGCCCGCGCCAAGG
CCAAGTCGCGCTCGTCGCGCGCCGGCCTCCAGTTCCCAGTGGGCCGTGTACACCGGCTGCTGCGGAAGGG
CCACTACGCCGAGCGCGTTGGCGCCGGCGCGCCAGTGTACCTGGCGGCAGTGCTGGAGTACCTCACCGCT
GAGATCCTGGAGCTGGCGGGCAATGCGGCCCGCGACAACAAGAAGACGCGAATCATCCCCCGCCACCTGC
AGCTGGCCATCCGCAACGACGAGGAGCTCAACAAGCTGCTGGGCGGCGTGACGATCGCCCAGGGAGGCGT
CCTGCCCAACATCCAGGCCGTGCTGCTGCCCAAGAAGACCAGCGCCACCGTGGGGCCGAAGGCGCCCTCG
GGCGGCAAGAAGGCCACCCAGGCCGCCCAGGAGTACGGTGGCGGTGGATCCGGTGGCGGTGGAAGTGGTG
GCGGTGGATCTGACAAGAAGTACAGCATCGGCCTGGACATCGGCACCAACTCTGTGGGCTGGGCCGTGAT
CACCGACGAGTACAAGGTGCCCAGCAAGAAATTCAAGGTGCTGGGCAACACCGACCGGCACAGCATCAAG
AAGAACCTGATCGGAGCCCTGCTGTTCGACAGCGGCGAAACAGCCGAGGCCACCCGGCTGAAGAGAACCG
CCAGAAGAAGATACACCAGACGGAAGAACCGGATCTGCTATCTGCAAGAGATCTTCAGCAACGAGATGGC
CAAGGTGGACGACAGCTTCTTCCACAGACTGGAAGAGTCCTTCCTGGTGGAAGAGGATAAGAAGCACGAG
CGGCACCCCATCTTCGGCAACATCGTGGACGAGGTGGCCTACCACGAGAAGTACCCCACCATCTACCACC
TGAGAAAGAAACTGGTGGACAGCACCGACAAGGCCGACCTGCGGCTGATCTATCTGGCCCTGGCCCACAT
GATCAAGTTCCGGGGCCACTTCCTGATCGAGGGCGACCTGAACCCCGACAACAGCGACGTGGACAAGCTG
TTCATCCAGCTGGTGCAGACCTACAACCAGCTGTTCGAGGAAAACCCCATCAACGCCAGCGGCGTGGACG
CCAAGGCCATCCTGTCTGCCAGACTGAGCAAGAGCAGACGGCTGGAAAATCTGATCGCCCAGCTGCCCGG
CGAGAAGAAGAATGGCCTGTTCGGAAACCTGATTGCCCTGAGCCTGGGCCTGACCCCCAACTTCAAGAGC
AACTTCGACCTGGCCGAGGATGCCAAACTGCAGCTGAGCAAGGACACCTACGACGACGACCTGGACAACC
TGCTGGCCCAGATCGGCGACCAGTACGCCGACCTGTTTCTGGCCGCCAAGAACCTGTCCGACGCCATCCT
GCTGAGCGACATCCTGAGAGTGAACACCGAGATCACCAAGGCCCCCCTGAGCGCCTCTATGATCAAGAGA
TACGACGAGCACCACCAGGACCTGACCCTGCTGAAAGCTCTCGTGCGGCAGCAGCTGCCTGAGAAGTACA
AAGAGATTTTCTTCGACCAGAGCAAGAACGGCTACGCCGGCTACATTGACGGCGGAGCCAGCCAGGAAGA
GTTCTACAAGTTCATCAAGCCCATCCTGGAAAAGATGGACGGCACCGAGGAACTGCTCGTGAAGCTGAAC
AGAGAGGACCTGCTGCGGAAGCAGCGGACCTTCGACAACGGCAGCATCCCCCACCAGATCCACCTGGGAG
AGCTGCACGCCATTCTGCGGCGGCAGGAAGATTTTTACCCATTCCTGAAGGACAACCGGGAAAAGATCGA
GAAGATCCTGACCTTCCGCATCCCCTACTACGTGGGCCCTCTGGCCAGGGGAAACAGCAGATTCGCCTGG
ATGACCAGAAAGAGCGAGGAAACCATCACCCCCTGGAACTTCGAGGAAGTGGTGGACAAGGGCGCTTCCG
CCCAGAGCTTCATCGAGCGGATGACCAACTTCGATAAGAACCTGCCCAACGAGAAGGTGCTGCCCAAGCA
CAGCCTGCTGTACGAGTACTTCACCGTGTATAACGAGCTGACCAAAGTGAAATACGTGACCGAGGGAATG
AGAAAGCCCGCCTTCCTGAGCGGCGAGCAGAAAAAGGCCATCGTGGACCTGCTGTTCAAGACCAACCGGA
AAGTGACCGTGAAGCAGCTGAAAGAGGACTACTTCAAGAAAATCGAGTGCTTCGACTCCGTGGAAATCTC
CGGCGTGGAAGATCGGTTCAACGCCTCCCTGGGCACATACCACGATCTGCTGAAAATTATCAAGGACAAG
GACTTCCTGGACAATGAGGAAAACGAGGACATTCTGGAAGATATCGTGCTGACCCTGACACTGTTTGAGG
ACAGAGAGATGATCGAGGAACGGCTGAAAACCTATGCCCACCTGTTCGACGACAAAGTGATGAAGCAGCT
GAAGCGGCGGAGATACACCGGCTGGGGCAGGCTGAGCCGGAAGCTGATCAACGGCATCCGGGACAAGCAG
TCCGGCAAGACAATCCTGGATTTCCTGAAGTCCGACGGCTTCGCCAACAGAAACTTCATGCAGCTGATCC
ACGACGACAGCCTGACCTTTAAAGAGGACATCCAGAAAGCCCAGGTGTCCGGCCAGGGCGATAGCCTGCA
CGAGCACATTGCCAATCTGGCCGGCAGCCCCGCCATTAAGAAGGGCATCCTGCAGACAGTGAAGGTGGTG
GACGAGCTCGTGAAAGTGATGGGCCGGCACAAGCCCGAGAACATCGTGATCGAAATGGCCAGAGAGAACC
AGACCACCCAGAAGGGACAGAAGAACAGCCGCGAGAGAATGAAGCGGATCGAAGAGGGCATCAAAGAGCT
GGGCAGCCAGATCCTGAAAGAACACCCCGTGGAAAACACCCAGCTGCAGAACGAGAAGCTGTACCTGTAC
TACCTGCAGAATGGGCGGGATATGTACGTGGACCAGGAACTGGACATCAACCGGCTGTCCGACTACGATG
TGGACCATATCGTGCCTCAGAGCTTTCTGAAGGACGACTCCATCGACAACAAGGTGCTGACCAGAAGCGA
CAAGAACCGGGGCAAGAGCGACAACGTGCCCTCCGAAGAGGTCGTGAAGAAGATGAAGAACTACTGGCGG
CAGCTGCTGAACGCCAAGCTGATTACCCAGAGAAAGTTCGACAATCTGACCAAGGCCGAGAGAGGCGGCC
TGAGCGAACTGGATAAGGCCGGCTTCATCAAGAGACAGCTGGTGGAAACCCGGCAGATCACAAAGCACGT
GGCACAGATCCTGGACTCCCGGATGAACACTAAGTACGACGAGAATGACAAGCTGATCCGGGAAGTGAAA
GTGATCACCCTGAAGTCCAAGCTGGTGTCCGATTTCCGGAAGGATTTCCAGTTTTACAAAGTGCGCGAGA
TCAACAACTACCACCACGCCCACGACGCCTACCTGAACGCCGTCGTGGGAACCGCCCTGATCAAAAAGTA
CCCTAAGCTGGAAAGCGAGTTCGTGTACGGCGACTACAAGGTGTACGACGTGCGGAAGATGATCGCCAAG
AGCGAGCAGGAAATCGGCAAGGCTACCGCCAAGTACTTCTTCTACAGCAACATCATGAACTTTTTCAAGA
CCGAGATTACCCTGGCCAACGGCGAGATCCGGAAGCGGCCTCTGATCGAGACAAACGGCGAAACCGGGGA
GATCGTGTGGGATAAGGGCCGGGATTTTGCCACCGTGCGGAAAGTGCTGAGCATGCCCCAAGTGAATATC
GTGAAAAAGACCGAGGTGCAGACAGGCGGCTTCAGCAAAGAGTCTATCCTGCCCAAGAGGAACAGCGATA
AGCTGATCGCCAGAAAGAAGGACTGGGACCCTAAGAAGTACGGCGGCTTCGACAGCCCCACCGTGGCCTA
TTCTGTGCTGGTGGTGGCCAAAGTGGAAAAGGGCAAGTCCAAGAAACTGAAGAGTGTGAAAGAGCTGCTG
GGGATCACCATCATGGAAAGAAGCAGCTTCGAGAAGAATCCCATCGACTTTCTGGAAGCCAAGGGCTACA
AAGAAGTGAAAAAGGACCTGATCATCAAGCTGCCTAAGTACTCCCTGTTCGAGCTGGAAAACGGCCGGAA
GAGAATGCTGGCCTCTGCCGGCGAACTGCAGAAGGGAAACGAACTGGCCCTGCCCTCCAAATATGTGAAC
TTCCTGTACCTGGCCAGCCACTATGAGAAGCTGAAGGGCTCCCCCGAGGATAATGAGCAGAAACAGCTGT
TTGTGGAACAGCACAAGCACTACCTGGACGAGATCATCGAGCAGATCAGCGAGTTCTCCAAGAGAGTGAT
CCTGGCCGACGCTAATCTGGACAAAGTGCTGTCCGCCTACAACAAGCACCGGGATAAGCCCATCAGAGAG
CAGGCCGAGAATATCATCCACCTGTTTACCCTGACCAATCTGGGAGCCCCTGCCGCCTTCAAGTACTTTG
ACACCACCATCGACCGGAAGAGGTACACCAGCACCAAAGAGGTGCTGGACGCCACCCTGATCCACCAGAG
CATCACCGGCCTGTACGAGACACGGATCGACCTGTCTCAGCTGGGAGGCGACAAAAGGCCGGCGGCCACG
AAAAAGGCCGGCCAGGCAAAAAAGAAAAAGGAATTCGGCAGTGGAGAGGGCAGAGGAAGTCTGCTAACAT
GCGGTGACGTCGAGGAGAATCCTGGCCCAATGACCGAGTACAAGCCCACGGTGCGCCTCGCCACCCGCGA
CGACGTCCCCAGGGCCGTACGCACCCTCGCCGCCGCGTTCGCCGACTACCCCGCCACGCGCCACACCGTC
GATCCGGACCGCCACATCGAGCGGGTCACCGAGCTGCAAGAACTCTTCCTCACGCGCGTCGGGCTCGACA
TCGGCAAGGTGTGGGTCGCGGACGACGGCGCCGCGGTGGCGGTCTGGACCACGCCGGAGAGCGTCGAAGC
GGGGGCGGTGTTCGCCGAGATCGGCCCGCGCATGGCCGAGTTGAGCGGTTCCCGGCTGGCCGCGCAGCAA
CAGATGGAAGGCCTCCTGGCGCCGCACCGGCCCAAGGAGCCCGCGTGGTTCCTGGCCACCGTCGGAGTCT
CGCCCGACCACCAGGGCAAGGGTCTGGGCAGCGCCGTCGTGCTCCCCGGAGTGGAGGCGGCCGAGCGCGC
CGGGGTGCCCGCCTTCCTGGAGACCTCCGCGCCCCGCAACCTCCCCTTCTACGAGCGGCTCGGCTTCACC
GTCACCGCCGACGTCGAGGTGCCCGAAGGACCGCGCACCTGGTGCATGACCCGCAAGCCCGGTGCCTGAG
AATTCTAACTAGAGCTCGCTGATCAGCCTCGACTGTGCCTTCTAGTTGCCAGCCATCTGTTGTTTGCCCC
TCCCCCGTGCCTTCCTTGACCCTGGAAGGTGCCACTCCCACTGTCCTTTCCTAATAAAATGAGGAAATTG
CATCGCATTGTCTGAGTAGGTGTCATTCTATTCTGGGGGGTGGGGTGGGGCAGGACAGCAAGGGGGAGGA
TTGGGAAGAGAATAGCAGGCATGCTGGGGAGCGGCCGCAGGAACCCCTAGTGATGGAGTTGGCCACTCCC
TCTCTGCGCGCTCGCTCGCTCACTGAGGCCGGGCGACCAAAGGTCGCCCGACGCCCGGGCTTTGCCCGGG
CGGCCTCAGTGAGCGAGCGAGCGCGCAGCTGCCTGCAGGGGCGCCTGATGCGGTATTTTCTCCTTACGCA
TCTGTGCGGTATTTCACACCGCATA
[95 nt withheld, positions 6676-6770]
T
[46 nt withheld, positions 6772-6817]
C
[141 nt withheld, positions 6819-6959]
CCTTTGACGTTGGAGTCCACGTTCTTT
[37 nt withheld, positions 6987-7023]
ACTCTATCTCGGGCTATTCTTTTGATTTATAAGGGATTTTGCCGATTTCGGTCTATTGGTTAAAAAATGA
GCTGATTTAACAAAAATTTAACGCGAATTTTAACAAAATATTAACGTTTACAATTTTATGGTGCACTCTC
AGTACAATCTGCTCTGATGCCGCATAGTTAAGCCAGCCCCGACACCCGCCAACACCCGCTGACGCGCCCT
GACGGGCTTGTCTGCTCCCGGCATCCGCTTACAGACAAGCTGTGACCGTCTCCGGGAGCTGCATGTGTCA
GAGGTTTTCACCGTCATCACCGAAACGCGCGAGACGAAAGGGCCTCGTGATACGCCTATTTTTATAGGTT
AATGTCATGATAATAATGGTTTCTTAGACGTCAGGTGGCACTTTTCGGGGAAATGTGCGCGGAACCCCTA
TTTGTTTATTTTTCTAAATACATTCAAATATGTATCCGCTCATGAGACAATAACCCTGATAAATGCTTCA
ATAATATTGAAAAAGGAAGAGTATGAGTATTCAACATTTCCGTGTCGCCCTTATTCCCTTTTTTGCGGCA
TTTTGCCTTCCTGTTTTTGCTCACCCAGAAACGCTGGTGAAAGTAAAAGATGCTGAAGATCAGTTGGGTG
CACGAGTGGGTTACATCGAACTGGATCTCAACAGCGGTAAGATCCTTGAGAGTTTTCGCCCCGAAGAACG
TTTTCCAATGATGAGCACTTTTAAAGTTCTGCTATGTGGCGCGGTATTATCCCGTATTGACGCCGGGCAA
GAGCAACTCGGTCGCCGCATACACTATTCTCAGAATGACTTGGTTGAGTACTCACCAGTCACAGAAAAGC
ATCTTACGGATGGCATGACAGTAAGAGAATTATGCAGTGCTGCCATAACCATGAGTGATAACACTGCGGC
CAACTTACTTCTGACAACGATCGGAGGACCGAAGGAGCTAACCGCTTTTTTGCACAACATGGGGGATCAT
GTAACTCGCCTTGATCGTTGGGAACCGGAGCTGAATGAAGCCATACCAAACGACGAGCGTGACACCACGA
TGCCTGTAGCAATGGCAACAACGTTGCGCAAACTATTAACTGGCGAACTACTTACTCTAGCTTCCCGGCA
ACAATTAATAGACTGGATGGAGGCGGATAAAGTTGCAGGACCACTTCTGCGCTCGGCCCTTCCGGCTGGC
TGGTTTATTGCTGATAAATCTGGAGCCGGTGAGCGTGGAAGCCGCGGTATCATTGCAGCACTGGGGCCAG
ATGGTAAGCCCTCCCGTATCGTAGTTATCTACACGACGGGGAGTCAGGCAACTATGGATGAACGAAATAG
ACAGATCGCTGAGATAGGTGCCTCACTGATTAAGCATTGGTAACTGTCAGACCAAGTTTACTCATATATA
CTTTAGATTGATTTAAAACTTCATTTTTAATTTAAAAGGATCTAGGTGAAGATCCTTTTTGATAATCTCA
TGACCAAAATCCCTTAACGTGAGTTTTCGTTCCACTGAGCGTCAGACCCCGTAGAAAAGATCAAAGGATC
TTCTTGAGATCCTTTTTTTCTGCGCGTAATCTGCTGCTTGCAAACAAAAAAACCACCGCTACCAGCGGTG
GTTTGTTTGCCGGATCAAGAGCTACCAACTCTTTTTCCGAAGGTAACTGGCTTCAGCAGAGCGCAGATAC
CAAATACTGTTCTTCTAGTGTAGCCGTAGTTAGGCCACCACTTCAAGAACTCTGTAGCACCGCCTACATA
CCTCGCTCTGCTAATCCTGTTACCAGTGGCTGCTGCCAGTGGCGATAAGTCGTGTCTTACCGGGTTGGAC
TCAAGACGATAGTTACCGGATAAGGCGCAGCGGTCGGGCTGAACGGGGGGTTCGTGCACACAGCCCAGCT
TGGAGCGAACGACCTACACCGAACTGAGATACCTACAGCGTGAGCTATGAGAAAGCGCCACGCTTCCCGA
AGGGAGAAAGGCGGACAGGTATCCGGTAAGCGGCAGGGTCGGAACAGGAGAGCGCACGAGGGAGCTTCCA
GGGGGAAACGCCTGGTATCTTTATAGTCCTGTCGGGTTTCGCCACCTCTGACTTGAGCGTCGATTTTTGT
GATGCTCGTCAGGGGGGCGGAGCCTATGGAAAAACGCCAGCAACGCGGCCTTTTTACGGTTCCTGGCCTT
TTGCTGGCCTTTTGCTCACATG
